Addgene plasmid #130244: pRDAX-EMMI-013 AarI//(U)-Esp3I-SacB-Esp3I-(V)//AarI
Purpose: EMMA Kit # 1000000119 extension
Depositing lab: Gary Lewin. Depositing organization: Max-Delbrueck-Centrum fuer Molekulare Medizin (MDC).
Backbone
  Vector backbone: custom built
  Vector type: Synthetic Biology
Growth in bacteria
  Bacterial resistance: Kanamycin, 50 μg/mL
  Growth temperature: 37°C
  Growth strain: DH5alpha
  Copy number: High Copy
Gene/Insert
  Gene/Insert name: SacB
  Species: bacterial
  Cloning method: Restriction Enzyme; 5′ cloning site unknown (unknown if destroyed); 3′ cloning site unknown (unknown if destroyed)
Terms and licenses: Academic/Nonprofit Terms; Industry Terms: Not Available to Industry
How to cite: pRDAX-EMMI-013 AarI//(U)-Esp3I-SacB-Esp3I-(V)//AarI was a gift from Gary Lewin (Addgene plasmid # 130244 ; http://n2t.net/addgene:130244 ; RRID:Addgene_130244)
