[The description below was written by a language model from this plasmid's Addgene catalogue record and pLannotate feature annotations shown in this document.]
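Description:
pRDAX-EMMI-013 AarI//(U)-Esp3I-SacB-Esp3I-(V)//AarI is a small (about 4.6 kb), custom-built synthetic biology plasmid deposited as an extension to the EMMA modular assembly kit. It is propagated in E. coli from a high-copy ColE1/pUC-type origin and selected with kanamycin. The annotated aph(3')-Ia kanamycin resistance gene (called as a fragment by the annotation software) is driven by a cat promoter. It is insulated by short transcription terminators: tonB upstream, T7Te downstream, and T3Te on the far side of the origin.

The payload is a counter-selectable stuffer rather than an expression cargo. It consists of the Bacillus subtilis sacB gene with its native sacR promoter and control region, encoding secreted levansucrase, which makes bacterial growth sensitive to sucrose. It is followed by a chloramphenicol acetyltransferase (cat) gene behind a fragment of its own promoter. The catalogue entry lists only SacB as the insert and kanamycin as the resistance, so the chloramphenicol marker is known only from the feature table.

The restriction sites and fusion sites are not annotated, and their layout can only be read from the plasmid name. The name indicates that the stuffer is flanked by Esp3I sites lying within positions labelled U and V, with AarI sites outside these. Both are type IIS enzymes of the kind used in Golden Gate-style cloning. A plausible reading is that Esp3I digestion swaps the SacB cassette for a part of interest, with sucrose selecting against uncut vector, and that AarI then releases the product with U and V overhangs for higher-order assembly. The record does not spell out this workflow, the exact cloning sites, or whether the cat gene lies inside the replaceable segment.
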