Features (pLannotate 1.2.2; 10 found; start..end, strand, type, name):
     93..538     +  promoter       sacB promoter: sacR; sacB promoter and control region
    539..1960    +  CDS            SacB: secreted levansucrase that renders bacterial growth sensitive to sucrose; Bacillus subtilis sacB; negative selection marker
   2038..2057    +  promoter       cat promoter (fragment): promoter of the E. coli cat gene encoding chloramphenicol acetyltransferase
   2058..2714    +  CDS            cat: CAT_ECOLX - Experimental evidence at protein level: Swiss-Prot protein existence level 1. This enzyme is an effector of chloramphenicol resistance in bacteria. From Escherichia coli. This protein is used as a marker in many commonly used cloning vectors, such as pACYC184.
   2965..2996    +  terminator     tonB terminator: bidirectional E. coli tonB-P14 transcription terminator
   2997..3099    +  promoter       cat promoter: promoter of the E. coli cat gene encoding chloramphenicol acetyltransferase
   3100..3913    +  CDS            KanR (fragment): aminoglycoside phosphotransferase; aph(3')-Ia; confers resistance to kanamycin in bacteria or G418 (Geneticin®) in eukaryotes
   3936..3963    +  terminator     T7Te terminator: phage T7 early transcription terminator
   3975..4562    -  rep_origin     ori: high-copy-number ColE1/pMB1/pBR322/pUC origin of replication
   4584..4613    -  terminator     T3Te terminator: phage T3 early transcription terminator
>Addgene plasmid #130244 | pRDAX-EMMI-013 AarI//(U)-Esp3I-SacB-Esp3I-(V)//AarI | addgene full sequence | sequence record 273316 | Addgene NGS Result
CCAGTTACGCTGGAGTCTGAGGCTCGTCCTGAATGCACCTGCATATTGGAAGAGACGTCGCAGCGGACAC
TTCGCGATCCTTTTTAACCCATCACATATACCTGCCGTTCACTATTATTTAGTGAAATGAGATATTATGA
TATTTTCTGAATTGTGATTAAAAAGGCAACTTTATGCCCATGCAACAGAAACTATAAAAAATACAGAGAA
TGAAAAGAAACAGATAGATTTTTTAGTTCTTTAGGCCCGTAGTCTGCAAATCCTTTTATGATTTTCTATC
AAACAAAAGAGGAAAATAGACCAGTTGCAATCCAAACGAGAGTCTAATAGAATGAGGTCGAAAAGTAAAT
CGCGCGGGTTTGTTACTGATAAAGCAGGCAAGACCTAAAATGTGTAAAGGGCAAAGTGTATACTTTGGCG
TCACCCCTTACATATTTTAGGTCTTTTTTTATTGTGCGTAACTAACTTGCCATCTTCAAACAGGAGGGCT
GGAAGAAGCAGACCGCTAACACAGTACATAAAAAAGGAGACATGAACGATGAACATCAAAAAGTTTGCAA
AACAAGCAACAGTATTAACCTTTACTACCGCACTGCTGGCAGGAGGCGCAACTCAAGCGTTTGCGAAAGA
AACGAACCAAAAGCCATATAAGGAAACATACGGCATTTCCCATATTACACGCCATGATATGCTGCAAATC
CCTGAACAGCAAAAAAATGAAAAATATCAAGTTCCTGAATTCGATTCGTCCACAATTAAAAATATCTCTT
CTGCAAAAGGCCTGGACGTTTGGGACAGCTGGCCATTACAAAACGCTGACGGCACTGTCGCAAACTATCA
CGGCTACCACATCGTCTTTGCATTAGCCGGAGATCCTAAAAATGCGGATGACACATCGATTTACATGTTC
TATCAAAAAGTCGGCGAAACTTCTATTGACAGCTGGAAAAACGCTGGCCGCGTCTTTAAAGACAGCGACA
AATTCGATGCAAATGATTCTATCCTAAAAGACCAAACACAAGAATGGTCAGGTTCAGCCACATTTACATC
TGACGGAAAAATCCGTTTATTCTACACTGATTTCTCCGGTAAACATTACGGCAAACAAACACTGACAACT
GCACAAGTTAACGTATCAGCATCAGACAGCTCTTTGAACATCAACGGTGTAGAGGATTATAAATCAATCT
TTGACGGTGACGGAAAAACGTATCAAAATGTACAGCAGTTCATCGATGAAGGCAACTACAGCTCAGGCGA
CAACCATACGCTGAGAGATCCTCACTACGTAGAAGATAAAGGCCACAAATACTTAGTATTTGAAGCAAAC
ACTGGAACTGAAGATGGCTACCAAGGCGAAGAATCTTTATTTAACAAAGCATACTATGGCAAAAGCACAT
CATTCTTCCGTCAAGAAAGTCAAAAACTTCTGCAAAGCGATAAAAAACGCACGGCTGAGTTAGCAAACGG
CGCTCTCGGTATGATTGAGCTAAACGATGATTACACACTGAAAAAAGTGATGAAACCGCTGATTGCATCT
AACACAGTAACAGATGAAATTGAACGCGCGAACGTCTTTAAAATGAACGGCAAATGGTACCTGTTCACTG
ACTCCCGCGGATCAAAAATGACGATTGACGGCATTACGTCTAACGATATTTACATGCTTGGTTATGTTTC
TAATTCTTTAACTGGCCCATACAAGCCGCTGAACAAAACTGGCCTTGTGTTAAAAATGGATCTTGATCCT
AACGATGTAACCTTTACTTACTCACACTTCGCTGTACCTCAAGCGAAAGGAAACAATGTCGTGATTACAA
GCTATATGACAAACAGAGGATTCTACGCAGACAAACAATCAACGTTTGCGCCAAGCTTCCTGCTGAACAT
CAAAGGCAAGAAAACATCTGTTGTCAAAGACAGCATCCTTGAACAAGGACAATTAACAGTTAACAAATAA
AAACGCAAAAGAAAATGCCGATATCCTATTGGCATTTTCTTTTATTTCTTATCAACATAAAGGTGAATCC
CATAGGGCAGGAGCTAAGGAAGCTAAAATGGAGAAAAAAATCACTGGATATACCACCGTTGATATATCCC
AATGGCATCGTAAAGAACATTTTGAGGCATTTCAGTCAGTTGCTCAATGTACCTATAACCAGACCGTTCA
GCTGGATATTACGGCCTTTTTAAAGACCGTAAAGAAAAATAAGCACAAGTTTTATCCGGCCTTTATTCAC
ATTCTTGCCCGCCTGATGAATGCTCATCCGGAATTCCGTATGGCAATGAAAGACGGTGAGCTGGTGATAT
GGGATAGTGTTCACCCTTGTTACACCGTTTTCCATGAGCAAACTGAAACGTTTTCATCGCTCTGGAGTGA
ATACCACGACGATTTCCGGCAGTTTCTACACATATATTCGCAAGATGTGGCGTGTTACGGTGAAAACCTG
GCCTATTTCCCTAAAGGGTTTATTGAGAATATGTTTTTCGTGTCAGCCAATCCCTGGGTGAGTTTCACCA
GTTTTGATTTAAACGTGGCCAATATGGACAACTTCTTCGCCCCCGTTTTCACCATGGGCAAATATTATAC
GCAAGGCGACAAGGTGCTGATGCCGCTGGCGATTCAGGTTCATCATGCCGTTTGTGATGGCTTCCATGTC
GGCAGAATGCTTAATGAATTACAACAGTACTGCGATGAGTGGCAGGGCGGGGCGTAATTCCCGGCCAGGA
CCCAACGCTGCCCGAGATGCGCCGCGTGCGGCTGCTGGAGATGGCGGACGCGATGGATATGTTCTGCCAA
GGGTTGGTTTGCGCATTCACAGTTCTCCGCAAGAATTGATTGGCTCCAATTCTTGGAGTGGTGAATCCGT
TAGCGAGGTGCCGCCGGCTTCCATGCTCGGAAAGCCGCACGACGTCTCTGTTGATATGCAGGTGTTTAAA
TCATACCTGACCTCCATAGCAGAAAGTCAAAAGCCTCCGACCGGAGGCTTTTGACTTGATCGGCACGTAA
GAGGTTCCAACTTTCACCATAATGAAATAAGATCACTACCGGGCGTATTTTTTGAGTTATCGAGATTTTC
AGGAGCTAAGGAAGCTAAAATGAGCCATATTCAACGGGAAACGTCTTGCTCGAGGCCGCGATTAAATTCC
AACATGGATGCTGATTTATATGGGTATAAATGGGCTCGCGATAATGTCGGGCAATCAGGTGCGACAATCT
ATCGATTGTATGGGAAGCCCGATGCGCCAGAGTTGTTTCTGAAACATGGCAAAGGTAGCGTTGCCAATGA
TGTTACAGATGAGATGGTCAGGCTAAACTGGCTGACGGAATTTATGCCTCTTCCGACCATCAAGCATTTT
ATCCGTACTCCTGATGATGCATGGTTACTCACCACTGCGATCCCAGGGAAAACAGCATTCCAGGTATTAG
AAGAATATCCTGATTCAGGTGAAAATATTGTTGATGCGCTGGCAGTGTTCCTGCGCCGGTTGCATTCGAT
TCCTGTTTGTAATTGTCCTTTTAACGGCGATCGCGTATTTCGCCTCGCTCAGGCGCAATCACGAATGAAT
AACGGTTTGGTTGGTGCGAGTGATTTTGATGACGAGCGTAATGGCTGGCCTGTTGAACAAGTCTGGAAAG
AAATGCATAAGCTTTTGCCATTCTCACCGGATTCAGTCGTCACTCATGGTGATTTCTCACTTGATAACCT
TATTTTTGACGAGGGGAAATTAATAGGTTGTATTGATGTTGGACGAGTCGGAATCGCAGACCGATACCAG
GATCTTGCCATCCTATGGAACTGCCTCGGTGAGTTTTCTCCTTCATTACAGAAACGGCTTTTTCAAAAAT
ATGGTATTGATAATCCTGATATGAATAAATTGCAGTTTCACTTGATGCTCGATGAGTTTTTCTGAGGGCC
CAAATGTAATCACCTGGCTCACCTTCGGGTGGGCCTTTCTGCGTTGCTGGCGTTTTTCCATAGGCTCCGC
CCCCCTGACGAGCATCACAAAAATCGATGCTCAAGTCAGAGGTGGCGAAACCCGACAGGACTATAAAGAT
ACCAGGCGTTTCCCCCTGGAAGCTCCCTCGTGCGCTCTCCTGTTCCGACCCTGCCGCTTACCGGATACCT
GTCCGCCTTTCTCCCTTCGGGAAGCGTGGCGCTTTCTCATAGCTCACGCTGTAGGTATCTCAGTTCGGTG
TAGGTCGTTCGCTCCAAGCTGGGCTGTGTGCACGAACCCCCCGTTCAGCCCGACCGCTGCGCCTTATCCG
GTAACTATCGTCTTGAGTCCAACCCGGTAAGACACGACTTATCGCCACTGGCAGCAGCCACTGGTAACAG
GATTAGCAGAGCGAGGTATGTAGGCGGTGCTACAGAGTTCTTGAAGTGGTGGCCTAACTACGGCTACACT
AGAAGAACAGTATTTGGTATCTGCGCTCTGCTGAAGCCAGTTACCTCGGAAAAAGAGTTGGTAGCTCTTG
ATCCGGCAAACAAACCACCGCTGGTAGCGGTGGTTTTTTTGTTTGCAAGCAGCAGATTACGCGCAGAAAA
AAAGGATCTCAAGAAGATCCTTTGATTTTCTACCGAAGAAAGGCCCACCCGTGAAGGTGAGCCAGTGAGT
TGATTGCAGT
